>Addgene plasmid #60297 | pGL4.23 C3_11 | addgene partial sequence | sequence record 97988 | RVprimer3 5'-CTAGCAAAATAGGCTGTCCC-3'
TTCTCTGGCCTAACTGGCCGGTACCTGAGCTCCCGTCGACGAATTCTGCAGATATCACAAGTTTGTACAA
AAAAGCAGGCTCCGCGGCCGCCCCCTTCACCTGAGAGCGGATTTTACAGATGTCATGTGAGTTCATTGAG
TAATATTCTTATGTACCACTACTGACTGCTTGGGACTTTATTACTGTAAATAGGAAAAACAAAAAATTAA
GATTCTGATATGCTAATTATTTTGCTTATATGGTGGTGAATATACTTTTAAAATGAAACATGTATTGCAT
GCAACAATACTATTTTGGTAGATTTTTAGAAAAGCAGGTATTATTACAGGTAATAGGCAATAATGACTTC
GAAGGTCTTAGGGACTATGAGTAGGTAAACACTTTATGACCACGACCCCACAAACACCCCGCAGGAGATT
ATGTGGCTGCCATTTGTAAACGGCCATTCATTGTCCTGTCTCTTGCCTTTGGCTCTTTCCAGTTTTTCTT
CCCAAATCTTTGGACTAGTTCCTGCAGAAAATATGAATTCACAGTGGTGCCCTCTGGGCCTGGGCATCTC
TGGGCCGGCAGACCCTGAGCAGCGACTGCTGCTGAGAGCAGGTGTGTGTACAGATGGCATGGTGGGGCCA
GCCTGCCTTCTGCTTGGTGATGTTGGAGAGGGTGATTGATAATAGAGCTTACACCGAGTAATGGTCTGAG
GCAAGGCGAGCATGAGTGCCTGGCTAAGTGAAAGTCATCGCTGGCAGAGTGGATATGTACACTTAATT
