>Addgene plasmid #60297 | pGL4.23 C3_11 | addgene partial sequence | sequence record 98059 | ColEterm 5'-agctgataccgctcgccgcagccgaacg-3'
AGTTGCATGATAAAGAAGACAGTCATAAGTGCGGCGACGATAGTCATGCCCCGCGCCCACCGGAAGGAGC
TGACTGGGTTGAAGGCTCTCAAGGGCATCGGTCGACGGATCCTTATCGATTTTACCACATTTGTAGAGGT
TTTACTTGCTTTAAAAAACCTCCCACACCTCCCCCTGAACCTGAAACATAAAATGAATGCAATTGTTGTT
GTTAACTTGTTTATTGCAGCTTATAATGGTTACAAATAAAGCAATAGCATCACAAATTTCACAAATAAAG
CATTTTTTTCACTGCATTCTAGTTGTGGTTTGTCCAAACTCATCAATGTATCTTATCATGTCTGCTCGAA
GCGGCCGGCCGCCCCGACTCTAGAATTATTACACGGCGATCTTGCCGCCCTTCTTGGCCTTAATGAGAAT
CTCGCGGATCTTGCGGGCGTCCAACTTGCCGGTCAGTCCTTTA
