[The description below was written by a language model from this plasmid's Addgene catalogue record.]
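Description:
pGL4.23 C3_11 is a mammalian luciferase reporter plasmid built on pGL4.23-GW, a Gateway-adapted derivative of the pGL4.23 minimal-promoter reporter backbone (4283 bp without insert). It is propagated in E. coli under ampicillin selection. The record gives no feature table, so the origin of replication and copy number are not documented, and no mammalian selection marker is mentioned.

The insert is a human genomic fragment annotated as a CDKAL1 enhancer, an active enhancer in human pancreatic islets. It derives from chromosome 6, and the hg18 coordinates in the record span roughly 1.26 kb. The fragment was introduced by Gateway recombination and sits with a minimal promoter and the luc2 firefly luciferase coding sequence. The catalogue lists luciferase as a C-terminal "tag", but because the insert is a non-coding regulatory element, this is best read as the reporter gene lying downstream of the enhancer and not as a protein fusion. The minimal promoter alone gives only low basal transcription, so any increase in luciferase signal reflects the ability of the cloned sequence to stimulate transcription in the transfected cell type.

The construct is suited to transient transfection enhancer assays, in which its luciferase output is compared with that of the empty backbone or of control fragments. It comes from a study of pancreatic islet enhancer clusters and their enrichment for type 2 diabetes risk-associated variants, and it serves to functionally test the regulatory activity of this candidate enhancer at the CDKAL1 locus.
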