Addgene plasmid #60297: pGL4.23 C3_11
Purpose: This plasmid contains a human pancreatic islet active enhancer, a minimal promoter and a luc2 gene.
Depositing lab: Jorge Ferrer. Depositing organization: Imperial College London. Publication: Pancreatic islet enhancer clusters enriched in type 2 diabetes risk-associated variants. Pasquali L, Gaulton KJ, Rodriguez-Segui SA, Mularoni L, Miguel-Escalada I, Akerman I, Tena JJ, Moran I, Gomez-Marin C, van de Bunt M, Ponsa-Cobas J, Castro N, Nammo T, Cebola I, Garcia-Hurtado J, Maestro MA, Pattou F, Piemonti L, Berney T, Gloyn AL, Ravassard P, Gomez-Skarmeta JL, Muller F, McCarthy MI, Ferrer J. Nat Genet. 2014 Feb;46(2):136-43. doi: 10.1038/ng.2870. Epub 2014 Jan 12. PubMed 24413736.
Backbone
  Vector backbone: pGL4.23-GW
  Backbone manufacturer: Ferrer Lab
  Backbone size w/o insert (bp): 4283
  Vector type: Mammalian Expression, Luciferase
Growth in bacteria
  Bacterial resistance: Ampicillin, 100 μg/mL
  Growth temperature: 37°C
  Growth strain: DH5alpha
  Copy number: Unknown
Gene/Insert
  Gene/Insert name: CDKAL1 enhancer (alt name: CDKAL1)
  Species: H. sapiens (human)
  Entrez Gene: CDKAL1
  Tag / fusion protein: Luciferase (C terminal on backbone)
  Cloning method: Gateway Cloning
  Sequencing primers: 5′ RVprimer3 (Promega): CTAGCAAAATAGGCTGTCCC
Terms and licenses: Academic/Nonprofit Terms; Industry Terms: Not Available to Industry
Depositor comments: chromosome : chr6; start: 20799028 end: 20800286 (genomic position corresponds to the version of the human genome hg18) Fw primer used for cloning: CACCTGAGAGCGGATTTTACAGAT Rv primer used for cloning: AGCAAAAGCTGCCATGCCTA
How to cite: pGL4.23 C3_11 was a gift from Jorge Ferrer (Addgene plasmid # 60297 ; http://n2t.net/addgene:60297 ; RRID:Addgene_60297)
